Addgene plasmid #125198: pSBbi-Pur-Lyn-AktAR2-D
Purpose: SB-transposon plasmid for stable expression of unphosphorylatable "dead" version of lipid raft-targeted Lyn-AktAR2 variant of FRET-based AKT activity reporter
Depositing lab: Eric Davis. Depositing organization: University of Texas MD Anderson Cancer Center. Publication: Tonic B-cell receptor signaling in diffuse large B-cell lymphoma. Havranek O, Xu J, Kohrer S, Wang Z, Becker L, Comer JM, Henderson J, Ma W, Man Chun Ma J, Westin JR, Ghosh D, Shinners N, Sun L, Yi AF, Karri AR, Burger JA, Zal T, Davis RE. Blood. 2017 Aug 24;130(8):995-1006. doi: 10.1182/blood-2016-10-747303. Epub 2017 Jun 23. PubMed 28646116.
Backbone
  Vector backbone: pSBbi-Pur
  Backbone manufacturer: Addgene plasmid # 60523
  Backbone size w/o insert (bp): 5661
  Vector type: Mammalian Expression ; Transposon
  Selectable markers: Puromycin
Growth in bacteria
  Bacterial resistance: Ampicillin, 100 μg/mL
  Growth temperature: 37°C
  Growth strain: DH5alpha
  Copy number: High Copy
Gene/Insert
  Gene/Insert name: Lyn-AktAR2-D
  Species: Synthetic
  Insert size (bp): 2055
  Mutation: FoxO1 Thr-24 changed to Val rendering this inactive and unphosphorylatable
  Promoter: EF1a/RPBSA
  Tag / fusion protein: Lyn tag (GCIKSKRKD), mCerulean3 (N terminal on insert); cpVenus[E172] (C terminal on insert)
  Cloning method: Restriction Enzyme; 5′ cloning site SfiI (not destroyed); 3′ cloning site SfiI (not destroyed)
  Sequencing primers: 5′ GCCTCAGACAGTGGTTCAAAG; 3′ AGGCACAGTCGAGGCTGAT
Terms and licenses: Academic/Nonprofit Terms; Industry Terms: Not Available to Industry
Depositor comments: Insert subcloned from Addgene plasmid #64932. Targeted to membrane by lipid raft-targeting peptide (GCIKSKRKD) derived from human kinase LYN.
How to cite: pSBbi-Pur-Lyn-AktAR2-D was a gift from Eric Davis (Addgene plasmid # 125198 ; http://n2t.net/addgene:125198 ; RRID:Addgene_125198)
