[The description below was written by a language model from this plasmid's Addgene catalogue record and pLannotate feature annotations shown in this document.]
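Description:
pSBbi-Pur-Lyn-AktAR2-D is a Sleeping Beauty transposon plasmid for stable mammalian expression, built on the bidirectional pSBbi-Pur backbone. It is propagated in E. coli as a high-copy plasmid through a ColE1/pUC-type origin and the β-lactamase (ampicillin resistance) gene. Both available full sequences, the depositor's and the repository's, are 7,713 nt and carry the same annotated features, differing only in their start coordinate. The transposon inverted repeats expected for this backbone type are not called in either feature table. The RPBSA promoter named in the catalogue entry is also unannotated, but it presumably lies in the gap between the two divergent cassettes.

The payload sits in the SfiI sites downstream of the EF-1α promoter and ends at a bGH polyadenylation signal. It encodes a synthetic FRET reporter of AKT activity in which mCerulean3 (donor) and a circularly permuted Venus (acceptor) flank a sensing module. That module includes a fragment of yeast RAD53, consistent with a phosphothreonine-binding FHA domain, followed by a FoxO1-derived AKT substrate sequence. A short N-terminal peptide from human LYN kinase targets the sensor to lipid rafts in the membrane. In this "D" (dead) variant, FoxO1 Thr-24 is changed to Val, so the substrate cannot be phosphorylated and the sensor should not respond to AKT.

On the opposite strand, a puromycin N-acetyltransferase gene with a rabbit β-globin poly(A) signal allows selection of cells carrying the integrated cassette. Integration would require a Sleeping Beauty transposase supplied separately. The construct serves as the negative control for the functional Lyn-AktAR2 reporter when measuring raft-localised AKT signalling, and the associated work concerned B-cell receptor signalling in lymphoma cells.
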