Features (pLannotate 1.2.2; 14 found; start..end, strand, type, name):
      1..31      +  rep_origin     M13 ori (fragment): M13 bacteriophage origin of replication; arrow indicates direction of (+) strand synthesis
     32..82      -  misc_feature   bom (fragment): basis of mobility region from pBR322
    109..213     +  promoter       AmpR promoter: bla
    214..1074    +  CDS            AmpR: β-lactamase; bla; confers resistance to ampicillin, carbenicillin, and related antibiotics
   1245..1833    +  rep_origin     ori: high-copy-number ColE1/pMB1/pBR322/pUC origin of replication
   2396..2451    -  polyA_signal   β-globin poly(A) signal: rabbit β-globin polyadenylation signal (Gil and Proudfoot, 1987)
   2522..2602    -  CDS            HBB (fragment): HBB_PONPY - Experimental evidence at transcript level: Swiss-Prot protein existence level 2. Involved in oxygen transport from the lung to the various peripheral tissues. From Pongo pygmaeus (Bornean orangutan).
   2616..3215    -  CDS            PuroR: puromycin N-acetyltransferase; pac from Streptomyces alboniger; confers resistance to puromycin
   3848..5029    +  promoter       EF-1α promoter: strong constitutive promoter for human elongation factor EF-1α
   5103..5819    +  CDS            mCerulean3: mCerulean3 is a basic (constitutively fluorescent) cyan fluorescent protein published in 2011, derived from Aequorea victoria. It is reported to be a somewhat slowly-maturing monomer with very low acid sensitivity.
   5829..6251    +  CDS            RAD53 (fragment): RAD53_YEAST - Also known as MEC2, SAD1, SPK1. Experimental evidence at protein level: Swiss-Prot protein existence level 1. Controls S-phase checkpoint as well as G1 and G2 DNA damage checkpoints. Phosphorylates proteins on serine, threonine, and tyrosine. Prevents entry into anaphase and mitotic exit after DNA damage via regulation of the Polo kinase CDC5. Seems to be involved in the phosphorylation of RPH1. From Saccharomyces cerevisiae (strain ATCC 204508 / S288c) (Baker's yeast).
   6375..7106    +  CDS            cp173Venus: circularly permuted form of the Venus yellow fluorescent protein (Nagai et al., 2004) efficient FRET acceptor for CFP
   7166..7390    +  polyA_signal   bGH poly(A) signal: bovine growth hormone polyadenylation signal
   7394..7415    +  promoter       SV40 promoter (fragment): SV40 enhancer and early promoter
>Addgene plasmid #125198 | pSBbi-Pur-Lyn-AktAR2-D | depositor full sequence | sequence record 239436 | Full Sequence
AATTTTAACAAAATATTAACGCTTACAATTTCCTGATGCGGTATTTTCTCCTTACGCATCTGTGCGGTAT
TTCACACCGCATCAGGTGGCACTTTTCGGGGAAATGTGCGCGGAACCCCTATTTGTTTATTTTTCTAAAT
ACATTCAAATATGTATCCGCTCATGAGACAATAACCCTGATAAATGCTTCAATAATATTGAAAAAGGAAG
AGTATGAGTATTCAACATTTCCGTGTCGCCCTTATTCCCTTTTTTGCGGCATTTTGCCTTCCTGTTTTTG
CTCACCCAGAAACGCTGGTGAAAGTAAAAGATGCTGAAGATCAGTTGGGTGCACGAGTGGGTTACATCGA
ACTGGATCTCAACAGCGGTAAGATCCTTGAGAGTTTTCGCCCCGAAGAACGTTTTCCAATGATGAGCACT
TTTAAAGTTCTGCTATGTGGCGCGGTATTATCCCGTATTGACGCCGGGCAAGAGCAACTCGGTCGCCGCA
TACACTATTCTCAGAATGACTTGGTTGAGTACTCACCAGTCACAGAAAAGCATCTTACGGATGGCATGAC
AGTAAGAGAATTATGCAGTGCTGCCATAACCATGAGTGATAACACTGCGGCCAACTTACTTCTGACAACG
ATCGGAGGACCGAAGGAGCTAACCGCTTTTTTGCACAACATGGGGGATCATGTAACTCGCCTTGATCGTT
GGGAACCGGAGCTGAATGAAGCCATACCAAACGACGAGCGTGACACCACGATGCCTGTAGCAATGGCAAC
AACGTTGCGCAAACTATTAACTGGCGAACTACTTACTCTAGCTTCCCGGCAACAATTAATAGACTGGATG
GAGGCGGATAAAGTTGCAGGACCACTTCTGCGCTCGGCCCTTCCGGCTGGCTGGTTTATTGCTGATAAAT
CTGGAGCCGGTGAGCGTGGGTCTCGCGGTATCATTGCAGCACTGGGGCCAGATGGTAAGCCCTCCCGTAT
CGTAGTTATCTACACGACGGGGAGTCAGGCAACTATGGATGAACGAAATAGACAGATCGCTGAGATAGGT
GCCTCACTGATTAAGCATTGGTAACTGTCAGACCAAGTTTACTCATATATACTTTAGATTGATTTAAAAC
TTCATTTTTAATTTAAAAGGATCTAGGTGAAGATCCTTTTTGATAATCTCATGACCAAAATCCCTTAACG
TGAGTTTTCGTTCCACTGAGCGTCAGACCCCGTAGAAAAGATCAAAGGATCTTCTTGAGATCCTTTTTTT
CTGCGCGTAATCTGCTGCTTGCAAACAAAAAAACCACCGCTACCAGCGGTGGTTTGTTTGCCGGATCAAG
AGCTACCAACTCTTTTTCCGAAGGTAACTGGCTTCAGCAGAGCGCAGATACCAAATACTGTTCTTCTAGT
GTAGCCGTAGTTAGGCCACCACTTCAAGAACTCTGTAGCACCGCCTACATACCTCGCTCTGCTAATCCTG
TTACCAGTGGCTGCTGCCAGTGGCGATAAGTCGTGTCTTACCGGGTTGGACTCAAGACGATAGTTACCGG
ATAAGGCGCAGCGGTCGGGCTGAACGGGGGGTTCGTGCACACAGCCCAGCTTGGAGCGAACGACCTACAC
CGAACTGAGATACCTACAGCGTGAGCTATGAGAAAGCGCCACGCTTCCCGAAGGGAGAAAGGCGGACAGG
TATCCGGTAAGCGGCAGGGTCGGAACAGGAGAGCGCACGAGGGAGCTTCCAGGGGGAAACGCCTGGTATC
TTTATAGTCCTGTCGGGTTTCGCCACCTCTGACTTGAGCGTCGATTTTTGTGATGCTCGTCAGGGGGGCG
GAGCCTATGGAAAAACGCCAGCAACGCGGCCTTTTTACGGTTCCTGGCCTTTTGCTGGCCTTTTGCTCAC
ATGTTCTTTCCTGCGTTATCCCCTGATTCTGTGGATAACCGTATTACCGCCTTTGAGTGAGCTGATACCG
CTCGCCGCAGCCGAACGACCGAGCGCAGCGAGTCAGTGAGCGAGGAAGCGGATCCCTATACAGTTGAAGT
CGGAAGTTTACATACACCTTAGCCAAATACATTTAAACTCACTTTTTCACAATTCCTGACATTTAATCCT
AGTAAAAATTCCCTGTCTTAGGTCAGTTAGGATCACCACTTTATTTTAAGAATGTGAAATATCAGAATAA
TAGTAGAGAGAATGATTCATTTCAGCTTTTATTTCTTTCATCACATTCCCAGTGGGTCAGAAGTTTACAT
ACACTCGACTCCTCTGCAGAATGCGGCGATGTTTCGGTAAGGGGTCCCGAGTAGCTAGTTCATGGCAGCC
AGCATATGGCATATGTTGCCAAACTCTAAACCAAATACTCATTCTGATGTTTTAAATGATTTGCCCTCCC
ATATGTCCTTCCGAGTGAGAGACACAAAAAATTCCAACACACTATTGCAATGAAAATAAATTTCCTTTAT
TAGCCAGAAGTCAGATGCTCAAGGGGCTTCATGATGTCCCCATAATTTTTGGCAGAGGGAAAAAGATCTC
AGTGGTATTTGTGAGCCAGGGCATTGGCCACACCAGCCACCACCTTCTGATAGGCAGCCTGCACCTGAGG
AGTGAATTCACGACAGGCCTTCGAATCAGGCACCGGGCTTGCGGGTCATGCACCAGGTGCGCGGTCCTTC
GGGCACCTCGACGTCGGCGGTGACGGTGAAGCCGAGCCGCTCGTAGAAGGGGAGGTTGCGGGGCGCGGAG
GTCTCCAGGAAGGCGGGCACCCCGGCGCGCTCGGCCGCCTCCACTCCGGGGAGCACGACGGCGCTGCCCA
GACCCTTGCCCTGGTGGTCGGGCGAGACGCCGACGGTGGCCAGGAACCACGCGGGCTCCTTGGGCCGGTG
CGGCGCCAGGAGGCCTTCCATCTGTTGCTGCGCGGCCAGCCGGGAACCGCTCAACTCGGCCATGCGCGGG
CCGATCTCGGCGAACACCGCCCCCGCTTCGACGCTCTCCGGCGTGGTCCAGACCGCCACCGCGGCGCCGT
CGTCCGCGACCCACACCTTGCCGATGTCGAGCCCGACGCGCGTGAGGAAGAGTTCTTGCAGCTCGGTGAC
CCGCTCGATGTGGCGGTCCGGATCGACGGTGTGGCGCGTGGCGGGGTAGTCGGCGAACGCGGCGGCGAGG
GTGCGTACGGCCCTGGGGACGTCGTCGCGGGTGGCGAGGCGCACCGTGGGCTTGTACTCGGTCATGGTGG
CCTCAGGTGCAGAGGTTTCTACAGGGAAAGAGAGAAAGGCTACAGTTAGTTTGCTGTGATGATGCTAAGT
GCCGAGGTCAGATGTCTATGGATTGTACACGGAATCCCAACGCAGGAACCAAAAAACACTCACCCAAAAA
AATGGCGCTAAGGCCGAGAGAAAGGCGAAGTTCCGTCTACGGCTATATACCTTGAAACAGGGGCGGCAGA
AGTGACGCAACGCGGTTGCGCGGACGGCTTCCTGTGTTTTCATTGGTCGAAGCGTTCTGCGCGTGCGCAG
AGATTCCCCAGGGAAGGCGGGCCCTCTTCCGAATGTCCAATCCGGACATTCTTCCGGTTGGACCTCCGCG
GTCAGCGCTGTGCCCGGCGAGAGATCACGTGGGGCGCGGAGGCGGTGCTGCTGGGGCACGGCCGTCCAGC
CTCGGCGGCCATATTTTTGAGGGGCTGTTCATCTCGTTCACACGCTCTGTCCGCCATGTTTGTGAGTGGA
AGCGCCATTACCCCTTCAAGCGACTGAAGGCTGCAGGGCCTCTGGTGGCCCGCATGGGGAGACCAGACCC
GCCAGGCCCGCCTTTCCGCACTCAGTCCGGGCTTACTTTATTTTGTGAGACAGGGTCTCGCCTAGAGGCT
CCGGTGCCCGTCAGTGGGCAGAGCGCACATCGCCCACAGTCCCCGAGAAGTTGGGGGGAGGGGTCGGCAA
TTGAACCGGTGCCTAGAGAAGGTGGCGCGGGGTAAACTGGGAAAGTGATGTCGTGTACTGGCTCCGCCTT
TTTCCCGAGGGTGGGGGAGAACCGTATATAAGTGCAGTAGTCGCCGTGAACGTTCTTTTTCGCAACGGGT
TTGCCGCCAGAACACAGGTAAGTGCCGTGTGTGGTTCCCGCGGGCCTGGCCTCTTTACGGGTTATGGCCC
TTGCGTGCCTTGAATTACTTCCACGCCCCTGGCTGCAGTACGTGATTCTTGATCCCGAGCTTCGGGTTGG
AAGTGGGTGGGAGAGTTCGAGGCCTTGCGCTTAAGGAGCCCCTTCGCCTCGTGCTTGAGTTGAGGCTTGG
CCTGGGCGCTGGGGCCGCCGCGTGCGAATCTGGTGGCACCTTCGCGCCTGTCTCGCTGCTTTCGATAAGT
CTCTAGCCATTTAAAATTTTTGATGACCTGCTGCGACGCTTTTTTTCTGGCAAGATAGTCTTGTAAATGC
GGGCCAAGATCTGCACACTGGTATTTCGGTTTTTGGGGCCGCGGGCGGCGACGGGGCCCGTGCGTCCCAG
CGCACATGTTCGGCGAGGCGGGGCCTGCGAGCGCGGCCACCGAGAATCGGACGGGGGTAGTCTCAAGCTG
GCCGGCCTGCTCTGGTGCCTGGCCTCGCGCCGCCGTGTATCGCCCCGCCCTGGGCGGCAAGGCTGGCCCG
GTCGGCACCAGTTGCGTGAGCGGAAAGATGGCCGCTTCCCGGCCCTGCTGCAGGGAGCTCAAAATGGAGG
ACGCGGCGCTCGGGAGAGCGGGCGGGTGAGTCACCCACACAAAGGAAAAGGGCCTTTCCGTCCTCAGCCG
TCGCTTCATGTGACTCCACGGAGTACCGGGCGCCGTCCAGGCACCTCGATTAGTTCTCGAGCTTTTGGAG
TACGTCGTCTTTAGGTTGGGGGGAGGGGTTTTATGCGATGGAGTTTCCCCATACTGAGTGGGTGGAGACT
GAAGTTAGGCCAGCTTGGCACTTGATGTAATTCTCCTTGGAATTTGCCCTTTTTGAGTTTGGATCTTGGT
TCATTCTCAAGCCTCAGACAGTGGTTCAAAGTTTTTTTCTTCCATTTAAGGTGTCGTGAAAACTACCCCA
AGCTGGCCTCTGAGGCCACCATGGGGTGCATTAAGTCTAAGCGGAAGGACAAAAAGGATCCCATGGTGAG
CAAGGGCGAGGAGCTGTTCACCGGGGTGGTGCCCATCCTGGTCGAGCTGGACGGCGACGTAAACGGCCAC
AAGTTCAGCGTGTCCGGCGAGGGCGAGGGCGATGCCACCTACGGCAAGCTGACCCTGAAGTTCATCTGCA
CCACCGGCAAGCTGCCCGTGCCCTGGCCCACCCTCGTGACCACCCTGAGCTGGGGCGTGCAGTGCTTCGC
CCGCTACCCCGACCACATGAAGCAGCACGACTTCTTCAAGTCCGCCATGCCCGAAGGCTACGTCCAGGAG
CGCACCATCTTCTTCAAGGACGACGGCAACTACAAGACCCGCGCCGAGGTGAAGTTCGAGGGCGACACCC
TGGTGAACCGCATCGAGCTGAAGGGCATCGACTTCAAGGAGGACGGCAACATCCTGGGGCACAAGCTGGA
GTACAACGCCATCCACGGCAACGTCTATATCACCGCCGACAAGCAGAAGAACGGCATCAAGGCCAACTTC
GGCCTCAACTGCAACATCGAGGACGGCAGCGTGCAGCTCGCCGACCACTACCAGCAGAACACCCCCATCG
GCGACGGCCCCGTGCTGCTGCCCGACAACCACTACCTGAGCACCCAGTCCAAGCTGAGCAAAGACCCCAA
CGAGAAGCGCGATCACATGGTCCTGCTGGAGTTCGTGACCGCCGCCGGGATCACTCTCGGCATGGACGAG
CTGTACAAGCGCATGCATAAGTTTTCTCAAGAACAGATCGGCGAAAACATTGTGTGCAGGGTCATTTGTA
CCACGGGTCAAATTCCCATCCGAGATTTGTCAGCTGATATTTCACAAGTGCTTAAGGAAAAACGATCCAT
AAAGAAAGTTTGGACATTTGGTAGAAACCCAGCCTGTGACTATCATTTAGGAAACATTTCAAGACTGTCA
AATAAGCATTTCCAAATACTACTAGGAGAAGACGGTAACCTTTTATTGAATGACATTTCCACTAATGGGA
CCTGGTTAAATGGGCAAAAAGTCGAGAAGAACAGCAATCAGTTACTGTCTCAAGGTGATGAAATAACCGT
TGGTGTAGGCGTGGAATCAGATATTTTATCTCTGGTCATTTTCATAAACGACAAATTTAAGCAGTGCCTC
GAGCAGAACAAAGTTGATCGCTCTGCAGGTAAGCCAGGCAGCGGCGAGGGCAGCACCAAGGGCCTGGTCG
ACCCTCGTCCGCGCTCGTGCGTGTGGCCGGACCCCAGGCCGGAGTTTGGAGGTACCGGCGGCAGCGAGCT
CATGGGCGGCGTGCAGCTCGCCGACCACTACCAGCAGAACACCCCCATCGGCGACGGCCCCGTGCTGCTG
CCCGACAACCACTACCTGAGCTACCAGTCCAAGCTGAGCAAAGACCCCAACGAGAAGCGCGATCACATGG
TCCTGCTGGAGTTCGTGACCGCCGCCGGGATCACTCTCGGCATGGACGAGCTGTACAAGGGAGGTACCGG
TGGATCTATGGTGAGCAAGGGCGAGGAGCTGTTCACCGGGGTGGTGCCCATCCTGGTCGAGCTGGACGGC
GACGTAAACGGCCACAAGTTCAGCGTGTCCGGCGAGGGCGAGGGCGATGCCACCTACGGCAAGCTGACCC
TGAAGCTGATCTGCACCACCGGCAAGCTGCCCGTGCCCTGGCCCACCCTCGTGACCACCCTGGGCTACGG
CCTTCAGTGCTTCGCCCGCTACCCCGACCACATGAAGCAGCACGACTTCTTCAAGTCCGCCATGCCCGAA
GGCTACGTCCAGGAGCGCACCATCTTCTTCAAGGACGACGGCAACTACAAGACCCGCGCCGAGGTGAAGT
TCGAGGGCGACACCCTGGTGAACCGCATCGAGCTGAAGGGCATCGACTTCAAGGAGGACGGCAACATCCT
GGGGCACAAGCTGGAGTACAACTACAACAGCCACAACGTCTATATCACCGCCGACAAGCAGAAGAACGGC
ATCAAGGCCAACTTCAAGATCCGCCACAACATCGAGTAAGGCCTGTCAGGCCAAGCTTGGGGATCAATTC
TCTAGAGCTCGCTGATCAGCCTCGACTGTGCCTTCTAGTTGCCAGCCATCTGTTGTTTGCCCCTCCCCCG
TGCCTTCCTTGACCCTGGAAGGTGCCACTCCCACTGTCCTTTCCTAATAAAATGAGGAAATTGCATCGCA
TTGTCTGAGTAGGTGTCATTCTATTCTGGGGGGTGGGGTGGGGCAGGACAGCAAGGGGGAGGATTGGGAA
GACAATAGCAGGCATGCTGGGGATGCGGTGGGCTCTATGGCTTCTGAGGCGGAAAGAACCAGCTGGGCCT
ACTAGATAGCGGACCCCTTACCGAAACATCGCCGCATTCTGCAGAGGAGTCGAACTTAGTGTATGTAAAC
TTCTGACCCACTGGAATTGTGATACAGTGAATTATAAGTGAAATAATCTGTCTGTAAACAATTGTTGGAA
AAATGACTTGTGTCATGCACAAAGTAGATGTCCTAACTGACTTGCCAAAACTATTGTTTGTTAACAAGAA
ATTTGTGGAGTAGTTGAAAAACGAGTTTTAATGACTCCAACTTAAGTGTATGTAAACTTCCGACTTCAAC
TGTATAGGGATCC
