Features (pLannotate 1.2.2; 14 found; start..end, strand, type, name):
      1..1182    +  promoter       EF-1α promoter: strong constitutive promoter for human elongation factor EF-1α
   1256..1972    +  CDS            mCerulean3: mCerulean3 is a basic (constitutively fluorescent) cyan fluorescent protein published in 2011, derived from Aequorea victoria. It is reported to be a somewhat slowly-maturing monomer with very low acid sensitivity.
   1982..2404    +  CDS            RAD53 (fragment): RAD53_YEAST - Also known as MEC2, SAD1, SPK1. Experimental evidence at protein level: Swiss-Prot protein existence level 1. Controls S-phase checkpoint as well as G1 and G2 DNA damage checkpoints. Phosphorylates proteins on serine, threonine, and tyrosine. Prevents entry into anaphase and mitotic exit after DNA damage via regulation of the Polo kinase CDC5. Seems to be involved in the phosphorylation of RPH1. From Saccharomyces cerevisiae (strain ATCC 204508 / S288c) (Baker's yeast).
   2528..3259    +  CDS            cp173Venus: circularly permuted form of the Venus yellow fluorescent protein (Nagai et al., 2004) efficient FRET acceptor for CFP
   3319..3543    +  polyA_signal   bGH poly(A) signal: bovine growth hormone polyadenylation signal
   3547..3568    +  promoter       SV40 promoter (fragment): SV40 enhancer and early promoter
   3867..3897    +  rep_origin     M13 ori (fragment): M13 bacteriophage origin of replication; arrow indicates direction of (+) strand synthesis
   3898..3948    -  misc_feature   bom (fragment): basis of mobility region from pBR322
   3975..4079    +  promoter       AmpR promoter: bla
   4080..4940    +  CDS            AmpR: β-lactamase; bla; confers resistance to ampicillin, carbenicillin, and related antibiotics
   5111..5699    +  rep_origin     ori: high-copy-number ColE1/pMB1/pBR322/pUC origin of replication
   6262..6317    -  polyA_signal   β-globin poly(A) signal: rabbit β-globin polyadenylation signal (Gil and Proudfoot, 1987)
   6388..6468    -  CDS            HBB (fragment): HBB_PONPY - Experimental evidence at transcript level: Swiss-Prot protein existence level 2. Involved in oxygen transport from the lung to the various peripheral tissues. From Pongo pygmaeus (Bornean orangutan).
   6482..7081    -  CDS            PuroR: puromycin N-acetyltransferase; pac from Streptomyces alboniger; confers resistance to puromycin
>Addgene plasmid #125198 | pSBbi-Pur-Lyn-AktAR2-D | addgene full sequence | sequence record 243596 | Addgene NGS Result
GCTCCGGTGCCCGTCAGTGGGCAGAGCGCACATCGCCCACAGTCCCCGAGAAGTTGGGGGGAGGGGTCGG
CAATTGAACCGGTGCCTAGAGAAGGTGGCGCGGGGTAAACTGGGAAAGTGATGTCGTGTACTGGCTCCGC
CTTTTTCCCGAGGGTGGGGGAGAACCGTATATAAGTGCAGTAGTCGCCGTGAACGTTCTTTTTCGCAACG
GGTTTGCCGCCAGAACACAGGTAAGTGCCGTGTGTGGTTCCCGCGGGCCTGGCCTCTTTACGGGTTATGG
CCCTTGCGTGCCTTGAATTACTTCCACGCCCCTGGCTGCAGTACGTGATTCTTGATCCCGAGCTTCGGGT
TGGAAGTGGGTGGGAGAGTTCGAGGCCTTGCGCTTAAGGAGCCCCTTCGCCTCGTGCTTGAGTTGAGGCC
TGGCTTGGGCGCTGGGGCCGCCGCGTGCGAATCTGGTGGCACCTTCGCGCCTGTCTCGCTGCTTTCGATA
AGTCTCTAGCCATTTAAAATTTTTGATGACCTGCTGCGACGCTTTTTTTCTGGCAAGATAGTCTTGTAAA
TGCGGGCCAAGATCTGCACACTGGTATTTCGGTTTTTGGGGCCGCGGGCGGCGACGGGGCCCGTGCGTCC
CAGCGCACATGTTCGGCGAGGCGGGGCCTGCGAGCGCGGCCACCGAGAATCGGACGGGGGTAGTCTCAAG
CTGGCCGGCCTGCTCTGGTGCCTGGCCTCGCGCCGCCGTGTATCGCCCCGCCCTGGGCGGCAAGGCTGGC
CCGGTCGGCACCAGTTGCGTGAGCGGAAAGATGGCCGCTTCCCGGCCCTGCTGCAGGGAGCTCAAAATGG
AGGACGCGGCGCTCGGGAGAGCGGGCGGGTGAGTCACCCACACAAAGGAAAAGGGCCTTTCCGTCCTCAG
CCGTCGCTTCATGTGACTCCACGGAGTACCGGGCGCCGTCCAGGCACCTCGATTAGTTCTCGAGCTTTTG
GAGTACGTCGTCTTTAGGTTGGGGGGAGGGGTTTTATGCGATGGAGTTTCCCCATACTGAGTGGGTGGAG
ACTGAAGTTAGGCCAGCTTGGCACTTGATGTAATTCTCCTTGGAATTTGCCCTTTTTGAGTTTGGATCTT
GGTTCATTCTCAAGCCTCAGACAGTGGTTCAAAGTTTTTTTCTTCCATTTAAGGTGTCGTGAAAACTACC
CCAAGCTGGCCTCTGAGGCCACCATGGGGTGCATTAAGTCTAAGCGGAAGGACAAAAAGGATCCCATGGT
GAGCAAGGGCGAGGAGCTGTTCACCGGGGTGGTGCCCATCCTGGTCGAGCTGGACGGCGACGTAAACGGC
CACAAGTTCAGCGTGTCCGGCGAGGGCGAGGGCGATGCCACCTACGGCAAGCTGACCCTGAAGTTCATCT
GCACCACCGGCAAGCTGCCCGTGCCCTGGCCCACCCTCGTGACCACCCTGAGCTGGGGCGTGCAGTGCTT
CGCCCGCTACCCCGACCACATGAAGCAGCACGACTTCTTCAAGTCCGCCATGCCCGAAGGCTACGTCCAG
GAGCGCACCATCTTCTTCAAGGACGACGGCAACTACAAGACCCGCGCCGAGGTGAAGTTCGAGGGCGACA
CCCTGGTGAACCGCATCGAGCTGAAGGGCATCGACTTCAAGGAGGACGGCAACATCCTGGGGCACAAGCT
GGAGTACAACGCCATCCACGGCAACGTCTATATCACCGCCGACAAGCAGAAGAACGGCATCAAGGCCAAC
TTCGGCCTCAACTGCAACATCGAGGACGGCAGCGTGCAGCTCGCCGACCACTACCAGCAGAACACCCCCA
TCGGCGACGGCCCCGTGCTGCTGCCCGACAACCACTACCTGAGCACCCAGTCCAAGCTGAGCAAAGACCC
CAACGAGAAGCGCGATCACATGGTCCTGCTGGAGTTCGTGACCGCCGCCGGGATCACTCTCGGCATGGAC
GAGCTGTACAAGCGCATGCATAAGTTTTCTCAAGAACAGATCGGCGAAAACATTGTGTGCAGGGTCATTT
GTACCACGGGTCAAATTCCCATCCGAGATTTGTCAGCTGATATTTCACAAGTGCTTAAGGAAAAACGATC
CATAAAGAAAGTTTGGACATTTGGTAGAAACCCAGCCTGTGACTATCATTTAGGAAACATTTCAAGACTG
TCAAATAAGCATTTCCAAATACTACTAGGAGAAGACGGTAACCTTTTATTGAATGACATTTCCACTAATG
GGACCTGGTTAAATGGGCAAAAAGTCGAGAAGAACAGCAATCAGTTACTGTCTCAAGGTGATGAAATAAC
CGTTGGTGTAGGCGTGGAATCAGATATTTTATCTCTGGTCATTTTCATAAACGACAAATTTAAGCAGTGC
CTCGAGCAGAACAAAGTTGATCGCTCTGCAGGTAAGCCAGGCAGCGGCGAGGGCAGCACCAAGGGCCTGG
TCGACCCTCGTCCGCGCTCGTGCGTGTGGCCGGACCCCAGGCCGGAGTTTGGAGGTACCGGCGGCAGCGA
GCTCATGGGCGGCGTGCAGCTCGCCGACCACTACCAGCAGAACACCCCCATCGGCGACGGCCCCGTGCTG
CTGCCCGACAACCACTACCTGAGCTACCAGTCCAAGCTGAGCAAAGACCCCAACGAGAAGCGCGATCACA
TGGTCCTGCTGGAGTTCGTGACCGCCGCCGGGATCACTCTCGGCATGGACGAGCTGTACAAGGGAGGTAC
CGGTGGATCTATGGTGAGCAAGGGCGAGGAGCTGTTCACCGGGGTGGTGCCCATCCTGGTCGAGCTGGAC
GGCGACGTAAACGGCCACAAGTTCAGCGTGTCCGGCGAGGGCGAGGGCGATGCCACCTACGGCAAGCTGA
CCCTGAAGCTGATCTGCACCACCGGCAAGCTGCCCGTGCCCTGGCCCACCCTCGTGACCACCCTGGGCTA
CGGCCTTCAGTGCTTCGCCCGCTACCCCGACCACATGAAGCAGCACGACTTCTTCAAGTCCGCCATGCCC
GAAGGCTACGTCCAGGAGCGCACCATCTTCTTCAAGGACGACGGCAACTACAAGACCCGCGCCGAGGTGA
AGTTCGAGGGCGACACCCTGGTGAACCGCATCGAGCTGAAGGGCATCGACTTCAAGGAGGACGGCAACAT
CCTGGGGCACAAGCTGGAGTACAACTACAACAGCCACAACGTCTATATCACCGCCGACAAGCAGAAGAAC
GGCATCAAGGCCAACTTCAAGATCCGCCACAACATCGAGTAAGGCCTGTCAGGCCAAGCTTGGGGATCAA
TTCTCTAGAGCTCGCTGATCAGCCTCGACTGTGCCTTCTAGTTGCCAGCCATCTGTTGTTTGCCCCTCCC
CCGTGCCTTCCTTGACCCTGGAAGGTGCCACTCCCACTGTCCTTTCCTAATAAAATGAGGAAATTGCATC
GCATTGTCTGAGTAGGTGTCATTCTATTCTGGGGGGTGGGGTGGGGCAGGACAGCAAGGGGGAGGATTGG
GAAGACAATAGCAGGCATGCTGGGGATGCGGTGGGCTCTATGGCTTCTGAGGCGGAAAGAACCAGCTGGG
CCTACTAGATAGCGGACCCCTTACCGAAACATCGCCGCATTCTGCAGAGGAGTCGAACTTAGTGTATGTA
AACTTCTGACCCACTGGAATTGTGATACAGTGAATTATAAGTGAAATAATCTGTCTGTAAACAATTGTTG
GAAAAATGACTTGTGTCATGCACAAAGTAGATGTCCTAACTGACTTGCCAAAACTATTGTTTGTTAACAA
GAAATTTGTGGAGTAGTTGAAAAACGAGTTTTAATGACTCCAACTTAAGTGTATGTAAACTTCCGACTTC
AACTGTATAGGGATCCAATTTTAACAAAATATTAACGCTTACAATTTCCTGATGCGGTATTTTCTCCTTA
CGCATCTGTGCGGTATTTCACACCGCATCAGGTGGCACTTTTCGGGGAAATGTGCGCGGAACCCCTATTT
GTTTATTTTTCTAAATACATTCAAATATGTATCCGCTCATGAGACAATAACCCTGATAAATGCTTCAATA
ATATTGAAAAAGGAAGAGTATGAGTATTCAACATTTCCGTGTCGCCCTTATTCCCTTTTTTGCGGCATTT
TGCCTTCCTGTTTTTGCTCACCCAGAAACGCTGGTGAAAGTAAAAGATGCTGAAGATCAGTTGGGTGCAC
GAGTGGGTTACATCGAACTGGATCTCAACAGCGGTAAGATCCTTGAGAGTTTTCGCCCCGAAGAACGTTT
TCCAATGATGAGCACTTTTAAAGTTCTGCTATGTGGCGCGGTATTATCCCGTATTGACGCCGGGCAAGAG
CAACTCGGTCGCCGCATACACTATTCTCAGAATGACTTGGTTGAGTACTCACCAGTCACAGAAAAGCATC
TTACGGATGGCATGACAGTAAGAGAATTATGCAGTGCTGCCATAACCATGAGTGATAACACTGCGGCCAA
CTTACTTCTGACAACGATCGGAGGACCGAAGGAGCTAACCGCTTTTTTGCACAACATGGGGGATCATGTA
ACTCGCCTTGATCGTTGGGAACCGGAGCTGAATGAAGCCATACCAAACGACGAGCGTGACACCACGATGC
CTGTAGCAATGGCAACAACGTTGCGCAAACTATTAACTGGCGAACTACTTACTCTAGCTTCCCGGCAACA
ATTAATAGACTGGATGGAGGCGGATAAAGTTGCAGGACCACTTCTGCGCTCGGCCCTTCCGGCTGGCTGG
TTTATTGCTGATAAATCTGGAGCCGGTGAGCGTGGGTCTCGCGGTATCATTGCAGCACTGGGGCCAGATG
GTAAGCCCTCCCGTATCGTAGTTATCTACACGACGGGGAGTCAGGCAACTATGGATGAACGAAATAGACA
GATCGCTGAGATAGGTGCCTCACTGATTAAGCATTGGTAACTGTCAGACCAAGTTTACTCATATATACTT
TAGATTGATTTAAAACTTCATTTTTAATTTAAAAGGATCTAGGTGAAGATCCTTTTTGATAATCTCATGA
CCAAAATCCCTTAACGTGAGTTTTCGTTCCACTGAGCGTCAGACCCCGTAGAAAAGATCAAAGGATCTTC
TTGAGATCCTTTTTTTCTGCGCGTAATCTGCTGCTTGCAAACAAAAAAACCACCGCTACCAGCGGTGGTT
TGTTTGCCGGATCAAGAGCTACCAACTCTTTTTCCGAAGGTAACTGGCTTCAGCAGAGCGCAGATACCAA
ATACTGTTCTTCTAGTGTAGCCGTAGTTAGGCCACCACTTCAAGAACTCTGTAGCACCGCCTACATACCT
CGCTCTGCTAATCCTGTTACCAGTGGCTGCTGCCAGTGGCGATAAGTCGTGTCTTACCGGGTTGGACTCA
AGACGATAGTTACCGGATAAGGCGCAGCGGTCGGGCTGAACGGGGGGTTCGTGCACACAGCCCAGCTTGG
AGCGAACGACCTACACCGAACTGAGATACCTACAGCGTGAGCTATGAGAAAGCGCCACGCTTCCCGAAGG
GAGAAAGGCGGACAGGTATCCGGTAAGCGGCAGGGTCGGAACAGGAGAGCGCACGAGGGAGCTTCCAGGG
GGAAACGCCTGGTATCTTTATAGTCCTGTCGGGTTTCGCCACCTCTGACTTGAGCGTCGATTTTTGTGAT
GCTCGTCAGGGGGGCGGAGCCTATGGAAAAACGCCAGCAACGCGGCCTTTTTACGGTTCCTGGCCTTTTG
CTGGCCTTTTGCTCACATGTTCTTTCCTGCGTTATCCCCTGATTCTGTGGATAACCGTATTACCGCCTTT
GAGTGAGCTGATACCGCTCGCCGCAGCCGAACGACCGAGCGCAGCGAGTCAGTGAGCGAGGAAGCGGATC
CCTATACAGTTGAAGTCGGAAGTTTACATACACCTTAGCCAAATACATTTAAACTCACTTTTTCACAATT
CCTGACATTTAATCCTAGTAAAAATTCCCTGTCTTAGGTCAGTTAGGATCACCACTTTATTTTAAGAATG
TGAAATATCAGAATAATAGTAGAGAGAATGATTCATTTCAGCTTTTATTTCTTTCATCACATTCCCAGTG
GGTCAGAAGTTTACATACACTCGACTCCTCTGCAGAATGCGGCGATGTTTCGGTAAGGGGTCCCGAGTAG
CTAGTTCATGGCAGCCAGCATATGGCATATGTTGCCAAACTCTAAACCAAATACTCATTCTGATGTTTTA
AATGATTTGCCCTCCCATATGTCCTTCCGAGTGAGAGACACAAAAAATTCCAACACACTATTGCAATGAA
AATAAATTTCCTTTATTAGCCAGAAGTCAGATGCTCAAGGGGCTTCATGATGTCCCCATAATTTTTGGCA
GAGGGAAAAAGATCTCAGTGGTATTTGTGAGCCAGGGCATTGGCCACACCAGCCACCACCTTCTGATAGG
CAGCCTGCACCTGAGGAGTGAATTCACGACAGGCCTTCGAATCAGGCACCGGGCTTGCGGGTCATGCACC
AGGTGCGCGGTCCTTCGGGCACCTCGACGTCGGCGGTGACGGTGAAGCCGAGCCGCTCGTAGAAGGGGAG
GTTGCGGGGCGCGGAGGTCTCCAGGAAGGCGGGCACCCCGGCGCGCTCGGCCGCCTCCACTCCGGGGAGC
ACGACGGCGCTGCCCAGACCCTTGCCCTGGTGGTCGGGCGAGACGCCGACGGTGGCCAGGAACCACGCGG
GCTCCTTGGGCCGGTGCGGCGCCAGGAGGCCTTCCATCTGTTGCTGCGCGGCCAGCCGGGAACCGCTCAA
CTCGGCCATGCGCGGGCCGATCTCGGCGAACACCGCCCCCGCTTCGACGCTCTCCGGCGTGGTCCAGACC
GCCACCGCGGCGCCGTCGTCCGCGACCCACACCTTGCCGATGTCGAGCCCGACGCGCGTGAGGAAGAGTT
CTTGCAGCTCGGTGACCCGCTCGATGTGGCGGTCCGGATCGACGGTGTGGCGCGTGGCGGGGTAGTCGGC
GAACGCGGCGGCGAGGGTGCGTACGGCCCTGGGGACGTCGTCGCGGGTGGCGAGGCGCACCGTGGGCTTG
TACTCGGTCATGGTGGCCTCAGGTGCAGAGGTTTCTACAGGGAAAGAGAGAAAGGCTACAGTTAGTTTGC
TGTGATGATGCTAAGTGCCGAGGTCAGATGTCTATGGATTGTACACGGAATCCCAACGCAGGAACCAAAA
AACACTCACCCAAAAAAATGGCGCTAAGGCCGAGAGAAAGGCGAAGTTCCGTCTACGGCTATATACCTTG
AAACAGGGGCGGCAGAAGTGACGCAACGCGGTTGCGCGGACGGCTTCCTGTGTTTTCATTGGTCGAAGCG
TTCTGCGCGTGCGCAGAGATTCCCCAGGGAAGGCGGGCCCTCTTCCGAATGTCCAATCCGGACATTCTTC
CGGTTGGACCTCCGCGGTCAGCGCTGTGCCCGGCGAGAGATCACGTGGGGCGCGGAGGCGGTGCTGCTGG
GGCACGGCCGTCCAGCCTCGGCGGCCATATTTTTGAGGGGCTGTTCATCTCGTTCACACGCTCTGTCCGC
CATGTTTGTGAGTGGAAGCGCCATTACCCCTTCAAGCGACTGAAGGCTGCAGGGCCTCTGGTGGCCCGCA
TGGGGAGACCAGACCCGCCAGGCCCGCCTTTCCGCACTCAGTCCGGGCTTACTTTATTTTGTGAGACAGG
GTCTCGCCTAGAG
