>Addgene plasmid #125198 | pSBbi-Pur-Lyn-AktAR2-D | depositor partial sequence | sequence record 239437 | Sequence of the insert
GCCACCATGGGGTGCATTAAGTCTAAGCGGAAGGACAAAAAGGATCCCATGGTGAGCAAGGGCGAGGAGC
TGTTCACCGGGGTGGTGCCCATCCTGGTCGAGCTGGACGGCGACGTAAACGGCCACAAGTTCAGCGTGTC
CGGCGAGGGCGAGGGCGATGCCACCTACGGCAAGCTGACCCTGAAGTTCATCTGCACCACCGGCAAGCTG
CCCGTGCCCTGGCCCACCCTCGTGACCACCCTGAGCTGGGGCGTGCAGTGCTTCGCCCGCTACCCCGACC
ACATGAAGCAGCACGACTTCTTCAAGTCCGCCATGCCCGAAGGCTACGTCCAGGAGCGCACCATCTTCTT
CAAGGACGACGGCAACTACAAGACCCGCGCCGAGGTGAAGTTCGAGGGCGACACCCTGGTGAACCGCATC
GAGCTGAAGGGCATCGACTTCAAGGAGGACGGCAACATCCTGGGGCACAAGCTGGAGTACAACGCCATCC
ACGGCAACGTCTATATCACCGCCGACAAGCAGAAGAACGGCATCAAGGCCAACTTCGGCCTCAACTGCAA
CATCGAGGACGGCAGCGTGCAGCTCGCCGACCACTACCAGCAGAACACCCCCATCGGCGACGGCCCCGTG
CTGCTGCCCGACAACCACTACCTGAGCACCCAGTCCAAGCTGAGCAAAGACCCCAACGAGAAGCGCGATC
ACATGGTCCTGCTGGAGTTCGTGACCGCCGCCGGGATCACTCTCGGCATGGACGAGCTGTACAAGCGCAT
GCATAAGTTTTCTCAAGAACAGATCGGCGAAAACATTGTGTGCAGGGTCATTTGTACCACGGGTCAAATT
CCCATCCGAGATTTGTCAGCTGATATTTCACAAGTGCTTAAGGAAAAACGATCCATAAAGAAAGTTTGGA
CATTTGGTAGAAACCCAGCCTGTGACTATCATTTAGGAAACATTTCAAGACTGTCAAATAAGCATTTCCA
AATACTACTAGGAGAAGACGGTAACCTTTTATTGAATGACATTTCCACTAATGGGACCTGGTTAAATGGG
CAAAAAGTCGAGAAGAACAGCAATCAGTTACTGTCTCAAGGTGATGAAATAACCGTTGGTGTAGGCGTGG
AATCAGATATTTTATCTCTGGTCATTTTCATAAACGACAAATTTAAGCAGTGCCTCGAGCAGAACAAAGT
TGATCGCTCTGCAGGTAAGCCAGGCAGCGGCGAGGGCAGCACCAAGGGCCTGGTCGACCCTCGTCCGCGC
TCGTGCGTGTGGCCGGACCCCAGGCCGGAGTTTGGAGGTACCGGCGGCAGCGAGCTCATGGGCGGCGTGC
AGCTCGCCGACCACTACCAGCAGAACACCCCCATCGGCGACGGCCCCGTGCTGCTGCCCGACAACCACTA
CCTGAGCTACCAGTCCAAGCTGAGCAAAGACCCCAACGAGAAGCGCGATCACATGGTCCTGCTGGAGTTC
GTGACCGCCGCCGGGATCACTCTCGGCATGGACGAGCTGTACAAGGGAGGTACCGGTGGATCTATGGTGA
GCAAGGGCGAGGAGCTGTTCACCGGGGTGGTGCCCATCCTGGTCGAGCTGGACGGCGACGTAAACGGCCA
CAAGTTCAGCGTGTCCGGCGAGGGCGAGGGCGATGCCACCTACGGCAAGCTGACCCTGAAGCTGATCTGC
ACCACCGGCAAGCTGCCCGTGCCCTGGCCCACCCTCGTGACCACCCTGGGCTACGGCCTTCAGTGCTTCG
CCCGCTACCCCGACCACATGAAGCAGCACGACTTCTTCAAGTCCGCCATGCCCGAAGGCTACGTCCAGGA
GCGCACCATCTTCTTCAAGGACGACGGCAACTACAAGACCCGCGCCGAGGTGAAGTTCGAGGGCGACACC
CTGGTGAACCGCATCGAGCTGAAGGGCATCGACTTCAAGGAGGACGGCAACATCCTGGGGCACAAGCTGG
AGTACAACTACAACAGCCACAACGTCTATATCACCGCCGACAAGCAGAAGAACGGCATCAAGGCCAACTT
CAAGATCCGCCACAACATCGAGTAA
